Addgene plasmid #230438: AiP12566 - pAAV-3xSP10ins-AiE0354m_3xC3-minRho-SYFP2-WPRE3-BGHpA (Alias: CN2566)
Purpose: AiE0354m_3xC3 is an enhancer sequence, designed to drive AAV-mediated transgene expression in specific populations of brain cells
Depositing lab: Allen Institute for Brain Science & Jonathan Ting. Depositing organization: Allen Institute. Publication: A suite of enhancer AAVs and transgenic mouse lines for genetic access to cortical cell types. Ben-Simon Y, Hooper M, Narayan S, Daigle TL, Dwivedi D, Way SW, Oster A, Stafford DA, Mich JK, Taormina MJ, Martinez RA, Opitz-Araya X, Roth JR, Alexander JR, Allen S, Amster A, Arbuckle J, Ayala A, Baker PM, Bakken TE, Barcelli T, Barta S, Bendrick J, Bertagnolli D, Bielstein C, Bishwakarma P, Bowlus J, Boyer G, Brouner K, Casian B, Casper T, Chakka AB, Chakrabarty R, Chance RK, Chavan S, Clark M, Colbert K, Collman F, Daniel S, Departee M, DiValentin P, Donadio N, Dotson N, Egdorf T, Fliss T, Gabitto M, Garcia J, Gary A, Gasperini M, Gloe J, Goldy J, Gore BB, Graybuck L, Greisman N, Haeseleer F, Halterman C, Haradon Z, Hastings SD, Helback O, Ho W, Hockemeyer D, Huang C, Huff S, Hunker A, Johansen N, Jones D, Juneau Z, Kalmbach B, Kannan M, Khem S, Kussick E, Kutsal R, Larsen R, Lee C, Lee AY, Leibly M, Lenz GH, Li S, Liang E, Lusk N, Madigan Z, Malloy J, Malone J, McCue R, Melchor J, Mollenkopf T, Moosman S, Morin E, Newman D, Ng L, Ngo K, Omstead V, Otto S, Oyama A, Pena N, Pham T, Phillips E, Pom CA, Potekhina L, Ransford S, Ray PL, Rette D, Reynoldson C, Rimorin C, Rocha D, Ruiz A, Sanchez REA, Sawyer L, Sedeno-Cortes A, Sevigny JP, Shapovalova N, Shepard N, Shulga L, Sigler AR, Siverts L, Soliman S, Somasundaram S, Staats B, Stewart K, Szelenyi E, Tieu M, Trader C, Tran A, van Velthoven CTJ, Walker M, Wang Y, Weed N, Wirthlin M, Wood T, Wynalda B, Yao Z, Zhou T, Ariza J, Dee N, Reding M, Ronellenfitch K, Mufti S, Sunkin SM, Smith KA, Esposito L, Waters J, Thyagarajan B, Yao S, Lein ES, Zeng H, Levi BP, Ngai J, Ting JT, Tasic B. Cell. 2025 May 16:S0092-8674(25)00513-6. doi: 10.1016/j.cell.2025.05.002. PubMed 40403729.
Backbone
  Vector backbone: pAAV2
  Vector type: AAV
Growth in bacteria
  Bacterial resistance: Ampicillin, 100 μg/mL
  Growth temperature: 37°C
  Growth strain: NEB Stable
  Copy number: High Copy
Gene/Insert
  Gene/Insert name: SYFP2
  Species: Synthetic
  Promoter: minRho
  Cloning method: Gibson Cloning
Terms and licenses: Academic/Nonprofit Terms; Industry Terms: Not Available to Industry
How to cite: AiP12566 - pAAV-3xSP10ins-AiE0354m_3xC3-minRho-SYFP2-WPRE3-BGHpA (Alias: CN2566) was a gift from Allen Institute for Brain Science & Jonathan Ting (Addgene plasmid # 230438 ; http://n2t.net/addgene:230438 ; RRID:Addgene_230438)
