[The description below was written by a language model from this plasmid's Addgene catalogue record and pLannotate feature annotations shown in this document.]
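Description:
AiP12566 - pAAV-3xSP10ins-AiE0354m_3xC3-minRho-SYFP2-WPRE3-BGHpA (alias CN2566) is an AAV transfer plasmid on a pAAV2 backbone, built to package an enhancer-driven fluorescent reporter into recombinant adeno-associated virus. It is propagated in bacteria as a high-copy plasmid through a ColE1/pUC-type origin and selected with ampicillin via the bla gene and its native promoter. A filamentous phage origin (called f1 in one annotation and M13 in the other) and small remnants of the pBR322 bom and rop regions also sit in the backbone. The recorded growth strain is a recombination-deficient one, a common choice for keeping ITR-containing plasmids stable.

Between the two AAV2 inverted terminal repeats, which direct replication and packaging of the vector genome, lies a single expression cassette. As the name indicates, it begins with 3xSP10ins and the enhancer AiE0354m_3xC3, apparently a triple SP10 insulator and a triplicated enhancer core. These are followed by the minimal minRho promoter, the coding sequence for SYFP2 (a rapidly maturing monomeric yellow fluorescent protein), the shortened WPRE3 element that boosts transcript stability and expression, and the bovine growth hormone polyadenylation signal. The automated tables do not annotate the roughly 1 kb upstream of SYFP2, so the insulator, enhancer and promoter are known only from the name and catalogue fields. WPRE3 appears as two WPRE fragments.

The depositor and sequencing-derived records (5,136 and 5,125 nt) agree in layout. In the sequencing result, however, the upstream ITR is detected only as short fragments, which may reflect the difficulty of reading ITRs or a partial deletion. The construct is intended to test or exploit the enhancer's ability to restrict AAV-mediated expression to specific brain cell populations, with SYFP2 labelling the targeted cells. The record does not state which population.
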