Features (pLannotate 1.2.2; 13 found; start..end, strand, type, name):
      1..141     -  repeat_region  AAV2 ITR: inverted terminal repeat of adeno-associated virus serotype 2 inverted
   1154..1870    +  CDS            SYFP2: SYFP2 is a basic (constitutively fluorescent) yellow fluorescent protein published in 2006, derived from Aequorea victoria. It is reported to be a very rapidly-maturing monomer with moderate acid sensitivity.
   1910..2067    +  misc_feature   WPRE (fragment): woodchuck hepatitis virus posttranscriptional regulatory element
   2073..2153    +  misc_feature   WPRE (fragment): woodchuck hepatitis virus posttranscriptional regulatory element
   2170..2281    +  polyA_signal   bGH poly(A) signal: bovine growth hormone polyadenylation signal
   2399..2539    +  repeat_region  AAV2 ITR: inverted terminal repeat of adeno-associated virus serotype 2 inverted
   2544..2595    -  misc_feature   bom (fragment): basis of mobility region from pBR322
   2614..2994    +  rep_origin     M13 ori (sequence partly withheld): M13 bacteriophage origin of replication; arrow indicates direction of (+) strand synthesis
   3070..3119    -  misc_feature   bom (fragment): basis of mobility region from pBR322
   3221..3256    -  CDS            rop (fragment): Rop protein, which maintains plasmids at low copy number; rop
   3351..3455    +  promoter       AmpR promoter: bla
   3456..4316    +  CDS            AmpR: β-lactamase; bla; confers resistance to ampicillin, carbenicillin, and related antibiotics
   4487..5075    +  rep_origin     ori: high-copy-number ColE1/pMB1/pBR322/pUC origin of replication
>Addgene plasmid #230438 | AiP12566 - pAAV-3xSP10ins-AiE0354m_3xC3-minRho-SYFP2-WPRE3-BGHpA (Alias: CN2566) | depositor full sequence | sequence record 452926 | Full Sequence
CCTGCAGGCAGCTGCGCGCTCGCTCGCTCACTGAGGCCGCCCGGGCAAAGCCCGGGCGTCGGGCGACCTT
TGGTCGCCCGGCCTCAGTGAGCGAGCGAGCGCGCAGAGAGGGAGTGGCCAACTCCATCACTAGGGGTTCC
TGCGGCCGCACGCGCCGGTACCGAAGCTACCCCTAACACACTATTCTACACACAGAAAATGCTCTTCACT
AGGAAGCTACCCCTAACACACTATTCTACACACAGAAAATGCTCTTCACTAGGAAGCTACCCCTAACACA
CTATTCTACACACAGAAAATGCTCTTCACTAGACGCGTGACCTTTAACAATGAATCTTTAAATTTAACCG
GGTCCCCCAGAGATCACCGCACACAAGGTTTCATTGTGTTTCGATCTGAGGTGAGATTCAAATGTGGGCC
GTGGGATTCCTGTTTTGGGTAGAGCGGTTAACACAGAACAGTAGGATAGGTCAGCAATTATCAGCCAAGA
ACAAAGGAGAACCCTGATGCTCAGTCTACCTTATTATGGGGTCTCACTTTGGACCTTTAACAATGAATCT
TTAAATTTAACCGGGTCCCCCAGAGATCACCGCACACAAGGTTTCATTGTGTTTCGATCTGAGGTGAGAT
TCAAATGTGGGCCGTGGGATTCCTGTTTTGGGTAGAGCGGTTAACACAGAACAGTAGGATAGGTCAGCAA
TTATCAGCCAAGAACAAAGGAGAACCCTGATGCTCAGTCTACCTTATTATGGGGTCTCACTTTGGACCTT
TAACAATGAATCTTTAAATTTAACCGGGTCCCCCAGAGATCACCGCACACAAGGTTTCATTGTGTTTCGA
TCTGAGGTGAGATTCAAATGTGGGCCGTGGGATTCCTGTTTTGGGTAGAGCGGTTAACACAGAACAGTAG
GATAGGTCAGCAATTATCAGCCAAGAACAAAGGAGAACCCTGATGCTCAGTCTACCTTATTATGGGGTCT
CACTTTGGAGCTCGATTCAGCCGGGAGCTTAGGGAGGGGAGGTCACTTCATAAGGGCTTGGGGGGGGAGT
TGGAGCCACGAGTCGTCCAGCCGGAGCCCCGTGTGGCTGTGCTCCGGCCTCAGAAGCATCCCCGGATCCA
GATCTTTCGAAGCTAGCGCTACCGGTCGCCACCATGGTGAGCAAGGGCGAGGAGCTGTTCACCGGGGTGG
TGCCCATCCTGGTCGAGCTGGACGGCGACGTAAACGGCCACAAGTTCAGCGTGTCCGGCGAGGGCGAGGG
CGATGCCACCTACGGCAAGCTGACCCTGAAGCTGATCTGCACCACCGGCAAGCTGCCCGTGCCCTGGCCC
ACCCTCGTGACCACCCTGGGCTACGGCGTGCAGTGCTTCGCCCGCTACCCCGACCACATGAAGCAGCACG
ACTTCTTCAAGTCCGCCATGCCCGAAGGCTACGTCCAGGAGCGCACCATCTTCTTCAAGGACGACGGCAA
CTACAAGACCCGCGCCGAGGTGAAGTTCGAGGGCGACACCCTGGTGAACCGCATCGAGCTGAAGGGCATC
GACTTCAAGGAGGACGGCAACATCCTGGGGCACAAGCTGGAGTACAACTACAACAGCCACAACGTCTATA
TCACCGCCGACAAGCAGAAGAACGGCATCAAGGCCAACTTCAAGATCCGCCACAACATCGAGGACGGCGG
CGTGCAGCTCGCCGACCACTACCAGCAGAACACCCCCATCGGCGACGGCCCCGTGCTGCTGCCCGACAAC
CACTACCTGAGCTACCAGTCCAAGCTGAGCAAAGACCCCAACGAGAAGCGCGATCACATGGTCCTGCTGG
AGTTCGTGACCGCCGCCGGGATCACTCTCGGCATGGACGAGCTGTACAAGTAAGTCGACGGCGCGCCGCG
GCCGCGAATTCGATATCATAATCAACCTCTGGATTACAAAATTTGTGAAAGATTGACTGGTATTCTTAAC
TATGTTGCTCCTTTTACGCTATGTGGATACGCTGCTTTAATGCCTTTGTATCATGCTATTGCTTCCCGTA
TGGCTTTCATTTTCTCCTCCTTGTATAAATCCTGGTTAGTTCTTGCCACGGCGGAACTCATCGCCGCCTG
CCTTGCCCGCTGCTGGACAGGGGCTCGGCTGTTGGGCACTGACAATTCCGTGGCTCGAGAGATCTTCGAC
TGTGCCTTCTAGTTGCCAGCCATCTGTTGTTTGCCCCTCCCCCGTGCCTTCCTTGACCCTGGAAGGTGCC
ACTCCCACTGTCCTTTCCTAATAAAATGAGGAAATTGCATCGCATTGTCTGAGTAGGTGTCATTCTATTC
TGGGGGGTGGGGTGGGGCAGGACAGCAAGGGGGAGGATTGGGAAGACAATAGCAGGCATGAGATCTCACG
TGCGGACCGAGCGGCCGCAGGAACCCCTAGTGATGGAGTTGGCCACTCCCTCTCTGCGCGCTCGCTCGCT
CACTGAGGCCGGGCGACCAAAGGTCGCCCGACGCCCGGGCTTTGCCCGGGCGGCCTCAGTGAGCGAGCGA
GCGCGCAGCTGCCTGCAGGGGCGCCTGATGCGGTATTTTCTCCTTACGCATCTGTGCGGTATTTCACACC
GCATA
[142 nt withheld, positions 2596-2737]
C
[141 nt withheld, positions 2739-2879]
CCTTTGACGTTGGAGTCCACGTTCTTT
[37 nt withheld, positions 2907-2943]
ACCCTATCTCGGGCTATTCTTTTGATTTATAAGGGATTTTGCCGATTTCGGCCTATTGGTTAAAAAATGA
GCTGATTTAACAAAAATTTAACGCGAATTTTAACAAAATATTAACGTTTACAATTTTATGGTGCACTCTC
AGTACAATCTGCTCTGATGCCGCATAGTTAAGCCAGCCCCGACACCCGCCAACACCCGCTGACGCGCCCT
GACGGGCTTGTCTGCTCCCGGCATCCGCTTACAGACAAGCTGTGACCGTCTCCGGGAGCTGCATGTGTCA
GAGGTTTTCACCGTCATCACCGAAACGCGCGAGACGAAAGGGCCTCGTGATACGCCTATTTTTATAGGTT
AATGTCATGATAATAATGGTTTCTTAGACGTCAGGTGGCACTTTTCGGGGAAATGTGCGCGGAACCCCTA
TTTGTTTATTTTTCTAAATACATTCAAATATGTATCCGCTCATGAGACAATAACCCTGATAAATGCTTCA
ATAATATTGAAAAAGGAAGAGTATGAGTATTCAACATTTCCGTGTCGCCCTTATTCCCTTTTTTGCGGCA
TTTTGCCTTCCTGTTTTTGCTCACCCAGAAACGCTGGTGAAAGTAAAAGATGCTGAAGATCAGTTGGGTG
CACGAGTGGGTTACATCGAACTGGATCTCAACAGCGGTAAGATCCTTGAGAGTTTTCGCCCCGAAGAACG
TTTTCCAATGATGAGCACTTTTAAAGTTCTGCTATGTGGCGCGGTATTATCCCGTATTGACGCCGGGCAA
GAGCAACTCGGTCGCCGCATACACTATTCTCAGAATGACTTGGTTGAGTACTCACCAGTCACAGAAAAGC
ATCTTACGGATGGCATGACAGTAAGAGAATTATGCAGTGCTGCCATAACCATGAGTGATAACACTGCGGC
CAACTTACTTCTGACAACGATCGGAGGACCGAAGGAGCTAACCGCTTTTTTGCACAACATGGGGGATCAT
GTAACTCGCCTTGATCGTTGGGAACCGGAGCTGAATGAAGCCATACCAAACGACGAGCGTGACACCACGA
TGCCTGTAGCAATGGCAACAACGTTGCGCAAACTATTAACTGGCGAACTACTTACTCTAGCTTCCCGGCA
ACAATTAATAGACTGGATGGAGGCGGATAAAGTTGCAGGACCACTTCTGCGCTCGGCCCTTCCGGCTGGC
TGGTTTATTGCTGATAAATCTGGAGCCGGTGAGCGTGGGTCTCGCGGTATCATTGCAGCACTGGGGCCAG
ATGGTAAGCCCTCCCGTATCGTAGTTATCTACACGACGGGGAGTCAGGCAACTATGGATGAACGAAATAG
ACAGATCGCTGAGATAGGTGCCTCACTGATTAAGCATTGGTAACTGTCAGACCAAGTTTACTCATATATA
CTTTAGATTGATTTAAAACTTCATTTTTAATTTAAAAGGATCTAGGTGAAGATCCTTTTTGATAATCTCA
TGACCAAAATCCCTTAACGTGAGTTTTCGTTCCACTGAGCGTCAGACCCCGTAGAAAAGATCAAAGGATC
TTCTTGAGATCCTTTTTTTCTGCGCGTAATCTGCTGCTTGCAAACAAAAAAACCACCGCTACCAGCGGTG
GTTTGTTTGCCGGATCAAGAGCTACCAACTCTTTTTCCGAAGGTAACTGGCTTCAGCAGAGCGCAGATAC
CAAATACTGTCCTTCTAGTGTAGCCGTAGTTAGGCCACCACTTCAAGAACTCTGTAGCACCGCCTACATA
CCTCGCTCTGCTAATCCTGTTACCAGTGGCTGCTGCCAGTGGCGATAAGTCGTGTCTTACCGGGTTGGAC
TCAAGACGATAGTTACCGGATAAGGCGCAGCGGTCGGGCTGAACGGGGGGTTCGTGCACACAGCCCAGCT
TGGAGCGAACGACCTACACCGAACTGAGATACCTACAGCGTGAGCTATGAGAAAGCGCCACGCTTCCCGA
AGGGAGAAAGGCGGACAGGTATCCGGTAAGCGGCAGGGTCGGAACAGGAGAGCGCACGAGGGAGCTTCCA
GGGGGAAACGCCTGGTATCTTTATAGTCCTGTCGGGTTTCGCCACCTCTGACTTGAGCGTCGATTTTTGT
GATGCTCGTCAGGGGGGCGGAGCCTATGGAAAAACGCCAGCAACGCGGCCTTTTTACGGTTCCTGGCCTT
TTGCTGGCCTTTTGCTCACATGT
