Features (pLannotate 1.2.2; 14 found; start..end, strand, type, name):
      1..589     +  rep_origin     ori: high-copy-number ColE1/pMB1/pBR322/pUC origin of replication
    662..689     +  repeat_region  AAV2 ITR (fragment): inverted terminal repeat of adeno-associated virus serotype 2 inverted
    718..745     +  repeat_region  AAV2 ITR (fragment): inverted terminal repeat of adeno-associated virus serotype 2 inverted
   1793..2509    +  CDS            SYFP2: SYFP2 is a basic (constitutively fluorescent) yellow fluorescent protein published in 2006, derived from Aequorea victoria. It is reported to be a very rapidly-maturing monomer with moderate acid sensitivity.
   2549..2706    +  misc_feature   WPRE (fragment): woodchuck hepatitis virus posttranscriptional regulatory element
   2712..2792    +  misc_feature   WPRE (fragment): woodchuck hepatitis virus posttranscriptional regulatory element
   2809..2920    +  polyA_signal   bGH poly(A) signal: bovine growth hormone polyadenylation signal
   3038..3178    +  repeat_region  AAV2 ITR: inverted terminal repeat of adeno-associated virus serotype 2 inverted
   3183..3234    -  misc_feature   bom (fragment): basis of mobility region from pBR322
   3253..3708    +  rep_origin     f1 ori (sequence partly withheld): f1 bacteriophage origin of replication; arrow indicates direction of (+) strand synthesis
   3709..3758    -  misc_feature   bom (fragment): basis of mobility region from pBR322
   3860..3895    -  CDS            rop (fragment): Rop protein, which maintains plasmids at low copy number; rop
   3990..4094    +  promoter       AmpR promoter: bla
   4095..4955    +  CDS            AmpR: β-lactamase; bla; confers resistance to ampicillin, carbenicillin, and related antibiotics
>Addgene plasmid #230438 | AiP12566 - pAAV-3xSP10ins-AiE0354m_3xC3-minRho-SYFP2-WPRE3-BGHpA (Alias: CN2566) | addgene full sequence | sequence record 470807 | Addgene NGS Result
TTGAGATCCTTTTTTTCTGCGCGTAATCTGCTGCTTGCAAACAAAAAAACCACCGCTACCAGCGGTGGTT
TGTTTGCCGGATCAAGAGCTACCAACTCTTTTTCCGAAGGTAACTGGCTTCAGCAGAGCGCAGATACCAA
ATACTGTTCTTCTAGTGTAGCCGTAGTTAGGCCACCACTTCAAGAACTCTGTAGCACCGCCTACATACCT
CGCTCTGCTAATCCTGTTACCAGTGGCTGCTGCCAGTGGCGATAAGTCGTGTCTTACCGGGTTGGACTCA
AGACGATAGTTACCGGATAAGGCGCAGCGGTCGGGCTGAACGGGGGGTTCGTGCACACAGCCCAGCTTGG
AGCGAACGACCTACACCGAACTGAGATACCTACAGCGTGAGCTATGAGAAAGCGCCACGCTTCCCGAAGG
GAGAAAGGCGGACAGGTATCCGGTAAGCGGCAGGGTCGGAACAGGAGAGCGCACGAGGGAGCTTCCAGGG
GGAAACGCCTGGTATCTTTATAGTCCTGTCGGGTTTCGCCACCTCTGACTTGAGCGTCGATTTTTGTGAT
GCTCGTCAGGGGGGCGGAGCCTATGGAAAAACGCCAGCAACGCGGCCTTTTTACGGTTCCTGGCCTTTTG
CTGGCCTTTTGCTCACATGTCCTGCAGGCAGCTGCGCGCTCGCTCGCTCACTGAGGCCGCCCGGGCGTCG
GGCGACCTTTGGTCGCCCGGCCTCAGTGAGCGAGCGAGCGCGCAGAGAGGGAGTGGCCAACTCCATCACT
AGGGGTTCCTGCGGCCGCACGCGCCGGTACCGAAGCTACCCCTAACACACTATTCTACACACAGAAAATG
CTCTTCACTAGGAAGCTACCCCTAACACACTATTCTACACACAGAAAATGCTCTTCACTAGGAAGCTACC
CCTAACACACTATTCTACACACAGAAAATGCTCTTCACTAGACGCGTGACCTTTAACAATGAATCTTTAA
ATTTAACCGGGTCCCCCAGAGATCACCGCACACAAGGTTTCATTGTGTTTCGATCTGAGGTGAGATTCAA
ATGTGGGCCGTGGGATTCCTGTTTTGGGTAGAGCGGTTAACACAGAACAGTAGGATAGGTCAGCAATTAT
CAGCCAAGAACAAAGGAGAACCCTGATGCTCAGTCTACCTTATTATGGGGTCTCACTTTGGACCTTTAAC
AATGAATCTTTAAATTTAACCGGGTCCCCCAGAGATCACCGCACACAAGGTTTCATTGTGTTTCGATCTG
AGGTGAGATTCAAATGTGGGCCGTGGGATTCCTGTTTTGGGTAGAGCGGTTAACACAGAACAGTAGGATA
GGTCAGCAATTATCAGCCAAGAACAAAGGAGAACCCTGATGCTCAGTCTACCTTATTATGGGGTCTCACT
TTGGACCTTTAACAATGAATCTTTAAATTTAACCGGGTCCCCCAGAGATCACCGCACACAAGGTTTCATT
GTGTTTCGATCTGAGGTGAGATTCAAATGTGGGCCGTGGGATTCCTGTTTTGGGTAGAGCGGTTAACACA
GAACAGTAGGATAGGTCAGCAATTATCAGCCAAGAACAAAGGAGAACCCTGATGCTCAGTCTACCTTATT
ATGGGGTCTCACTTTGGAGCTCGATTCAGCCGGGAGCTTAGGGAGGGGAGGTCACTTCATAAGGGCTTGG
GGGGGGAGTTGGAGCCACGAGTCGTCCAGCCGGAGCCCCGTGTGGCTGTGCTCCGGCCTCAGAAGCATCC
CCGGATCCAGATCTTTCGAAGCTAGCGCTACCGGTCGCCACCATGGTGAGCAAGGGCGAGGAGCTGTTCA
CCGGGGTGGTGCCCATCCTGGTCGAGCTGGACGGCGACGTAAACGGCCACAAGTTCAGCGTGTCCGGCGA
GGGCGAGGGCGATGCCACCTACGGCAAGCTGACCCTGAAGCTGATCTGCACCACCGGCAAGCTGCCCGTG
CCCTGGCCCACCCTCGTGACCACCCTGGGCTACGGCGTGCAGTGCTTCGCCCGCTACCCCGACCACATGA
AGCAGCACGACTTCTTCAAGTCCGCCATGCCCGAAGGCTACGTCCAGGAGCGCACCATCTTCTTCAAGGA
CGACGGCAACTACAAGACCCGCGCCGAGGTGAAGTTCGAGGGCGACACCCTGGTGAACCGCATCGAGCTG
AAGGGCATCGACTTCAAGGAGGACGGCAACATCCTGGGGCACAAGCTGGAGTACAACTACAACAGCCACA
ACGTCTATATCACCGCCGACAAGCAGAAGAACGGCATCAAGGCCAACTTCAAGATCCGCCACAACATCGA
GGACGGCGGCGTGCAGCTCGCCGACCACTACCAGCAGAACACCCCCATCGGCGACGGCCCCGTGCTGCTG
CCCGACAACCACTACCTGAGCTACCAGTCCAAGCTGAGCAAAGACCCCAACGAGAAGCGCGATCACATGG
TCCTGCTGGAGTTCGTGACCGCCGCCGGGATCACTCTCGGCATGGACGAGCTGTACAAGTAAGTCGACGG
CGCGCCGCGGCCGCGAATTCGATATCATAATCAACCTCTGGATTACAAAATTTGTGAAAGATTGACTGGT
ATTCTTAACTATGTTGCTCCTTTTACGCTATGTGGATACGCTGCTTTAATGCCTTTGTATCATGCTATTG
CTTCCCGTATGGCTTTCATTTTCTCCTCCTTGTATAAATCCTGGTTAGTTCTTGCCACGGCGGAACTCAT
CGCCGCCTGCCTTGCCCGCTGCTGGACAGGGGCTCGGCTGTTGGGCACTGACAATTCCGTGGCTCGAGAG
ATCTTCGACTGTGCCTTCTAGTTGCCAGCCATCTGTTGTTTGCCCCTCCCCCGTGCCTTCCTTGACCCTG
GAAGGTGCCACTCCCACTGTCCTTTCCTAATAAAATGAGGAAATTGCATCGCATTGTCTGAGTAGGTGTC
ATTCTATTCTGGGGGGTGGGGTGGGGCAGGACAGCAAGGGGGAGGATTGGGAAGACAATAGCAGGCATGA
GATCTCACGTGCGGACCGAGCGGCCGCAGGAACCCCTAGTGATGGAGTTGGCCACTCCCTCTCTGCGCGC
TCGCTCGCTCACTGAGGCCGGGCGACCAAAGGTCGCCCGACGCCCGGGCTTTGCCCGGGCGGCCTCAGTG
AGCGAGCGAGCGCGCAGCTGCCTGCAGGGGCGCCTGATGCGGTATTTTCTCCTTACGCATCTGTGCGGTA
TTTCACACCGCATA
[95 nt withheld, positions 3235-3329]
T
[46 nt withheld, positions 3331-3376]
C
[141 nt withheld, positions 3378-3518]
CCTTTGACGTTGGAGTCCACGTTCTTT
[37 nt withheld, positions 3546-3582]
ACTCTATCTCGGGCTATTCTTTTGATTTATAAGGGATTTTGCCGATTTCGGTCTATTGGTTAAAAAATGA
GCTGATTTAACAAAAATTTAACGCGAATTTTAACAAAATATTAACGTTTACAATTTTATGGTGCACTCTC
AGTACAATCTGCTCTGATGCCGCATAGTTAAGCCAGCCCCGACACCCGCCAACACCCGCTGACGCGCCCT
GACGGGCTTGTCTGCTCCCGGCATCCGCTTACAGACAAGCTGTGACCGTCTCCGGGAGCTGCATGTGTCA
GAGGTTTTCACCGTCATCACCGAAACGCGCGAGACGAAAGGGCCTCGTGATACGCCTATTTTTATAGGTT
AATGTCATGATAATAATGGTTTCTTAGACGTCAGGTGGCACTTTTCGGGGAAATGTGCGCGGAACCCCTA
TTTGTTTATTTTTCTAAATACATTCAAATATGTATCCGCTCATGAGACAATAACCCTGATAAATGCTTCA
ATAATATTGAAAAAGGAAGAGTATGAGTATTCAACATTTCCGTGTCGCCCTTATTCCCTTTTTTGCGGCA
TTTTGCCTTCCTGTTTTTGCTCACCCAGAAACGCTGGTGAAAGTAAAAGATGCTGAAGATCAGTTGGGTG
CACGAGTGGGTTACATCGAACTGGATCTCAACAGCGGTAAGATCCTTGAGAGTTTTCGCCCCGAAGAACG
TTTTCCAATGATGAGCACTTTTAAAGTTCTGCTATGTGGCGCGGTATTATCCCGTATTGACGCCGGGCAA
GAGCAACTCGGTCGCCGCATACACTATTCTCAGAATGACTTGGTTGAGTACTCACCAGTCACAGAAAAGC
ATCTTACGGATGGCATGACAGTAAGAGAATTATGCAGTGCTGCCATAACCATGAGTGATAACACTGCGGC
CAACTTACTTCTGACAACGATCGGAGGACCGAAGGAGCTAACCGCTTTTTTGCACAACATGGGGGATCAT
GTAACTCGCCTTGATCGTTGGGAACCGGAGCTGAATGAAGCCATACCAAACGACGAGCGTGACACCACGA
TGCCTGTAGCAATGGCAACAACGTTGCGCAAACTATTAACTGGCGAACTACTTACTCTAGCTTCCCGGCA
ACAATTAATAGACTGGATGGAGGCGGATAAAGTTGCAGGACCACTTCTGCGCTCGGCCCTTCCGGCTGGC
TGGTTTATTGCTGATAAATCTGGAGCCGGTGAGCGTGGGTCTCGCGGTATCATTGCAGCACTGGGGCCAG
ATGGTAAGCCCTCCCGTATCGTAGTTATCTACACGACGGGGAGTCAGGCAACTATGGATGAACGAAATAG
ACAGATCGCTGAGATAGGTGCCTCACTGATTAAGCATTGGTAACTGTCAGACCAAGTTTACTCATATATA
CTTTAGATTGATTTAAAACTTCATTTTTAATTTAAAAGGATCTAGGTGAAGATCCTTTTTGATAATCTCA
TGACCAAAATCCCTTAACGTGAGTTTTCGTTCCACTGAGCGTCAGACCCCGTAGAAAAGATCAAAGGATC
TTC
